Addgene plasmid #203554: pCAG-GST-ATG13 (363-398)
Purpose: Mammalian expression of GST tagged ATG13 (363-398)
Depositing lab: James Hurley. Depositing organization: University of California, Berkeley. Publication: Structure and activation of the human autophagy-initiating ULK1C:PI3KC3-C1 supercomplex. Chen M, Nguyen TN, Ren X, Khuu G, Cook ASI, Zhao Y, Yildiz A, Lazarou M, Hurley JH. Nat Struct Mol Biol. 2025 Sep;32(9):1596-1605. doi: 10.1038/s41594-025-01557-x. Epub 2025 May 29. PubMed 40442316.
Backbone
  Vector backbone: pCAG
  Vector type: Mammalian Expression
Growth in bacteria
  Bacterial resistance: Ampicillin, 100 μg/mL
  Growth temperature: 37°C
  Growth strain: DH5alpha
  Copy number: High Copy
Gene/Insert
  Gene/Insert name: ATG13
  Species: H. sapiens (human)
  GenBank ID: NP_001333259.1
  Entrez Gene: ATG13 (a.k.a. KIAA0652, PARATARG8)
  Promoter: CMV
  Tag / fusion protein: GST (N terminal on insert)
  Cloning method: Restriction Enzyme; 5′ cloning site KpnI (unknown if destroyed); 3′ cloning site XhoI (unknown if destroyed)
Terms and licenses: Academic/Nonprofit Terms; Industry Terms: Not Available to Industry
Depositor comments: GST-TEVsite-ATG13 (363-398)-stop
How to cite: pCAG-GST-ATG13 (363-398) was a gift from James Hurley (Addgene plasmid # 203554 ; http://n2t.net/addgene:203554 ; RRID:Addgene_203554)
