[The description below was written by a language model from this plasmid's Addgene catalogue record and pLannotate feature annotations shown in this document.]
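Description:
pCAG-GST-ATG13 (363-398) is a mammalian expression plasmid built on the pCAG backbone for producing a short fragment of human ATG13, residues 363 to 398, as an N-terminal GST fusion. It is propagated in E. coli through a high-copy ColE1/pUC-type origin and selected with ampicillin via the β-lactamase gene and its native promoter. The backbone also carries an SV40 origin of replication, which can support episomal amplification in cells expressing SV40 large T antigen, together with remnants of lac regulatory elements and an SV40 poly(A) signal that have no evident role in expressing the insert.

The catalogue lists the promoter as CMV, but the annotated sequence shows the composite CAG arrangement: the CMV immediate-early enhancer joined to the chicken β-actin promoter, followed by a chimeric β-actin/β-globin intron, a combination that gives strong, broadly active transcription in mammalian cells. Downstream lies the open reading frame encoding Schistosoma japonicum glutathione S-transferase, a TEV protease recognition site, the ATG13 segment and a stop codon. The insert was cloned between KpnI and XhoI sites, and transcripts terminate at a rabbit β-globin polyadenylation signal. The small β-globin "CDS" fragments flanking the cassette are most likely untranslated globin exon sequence belonging to the vector rather than part of the fusion protein.

GST permits capture on glutathione resin, and the TEV site allows the tag to be cleaved from the ATG13 peptide. The associated study concerns the structure and activation of the human ULK1 complex and PI3KC3-C1 autophagy-initiation supercomplex, so the construct would suit pull-down or binding experiments with this ATG13 region, although the record does not specify the exact assay.
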