Features (pLannotate 1.2.2; 20 found; start..end, strand, type, name):
      1..380     +  enhancer       CMV enhancer: human cytomegalovirus immediate early enhancer
    382..657     +  promoter       chicken β-actin promoter: No description available
    658..1674    +  intron         chimeric intron: chimera between introns from chicken β-actin and rabbit β-globin
   1672..1728    +  CDS            HBB (fragment): HBB_LEPEU - Experimental evidence at protein level: Swiss-Prot protein existence level 1. Involved in oxygen transport from the lung to the various peripheral tissues. From Lepus europaeus (European hare).
   1761..2412    +  CDS            GST (fragment): glutathione S-transferase from Schistosoma japonicum
   2439..2458    +  CDS            TEV site (fragment): tobacco etch virus (TEV) protease recognition and cleavage site
   2466..2573    +  CDS            ATG13 (fragment): ATG13_HUMAN - Also known as KIAA0652. Experimental evidence at protein level: Swiss-Prot protein existence level 1. Autophagy factor required for autophagosome formation and mitophagy. Target of the TOR kinase signaling pathway that regulates autophagy through the control of the phosphorylation status of ATG13 and ULK1, and the regulation of the ATG13-ULK1-RB1CC1 complex. Through its regulation of ULK1 activity, plays a role in the regulation of the kinase activity of mTORC1 and cell proliferation. From Homo sapiens (Human).
   2583..2660    +  CDS            HBB (fragment): HBB_PONPY - Experimental evidence at transcript level: Swiss-Prot protein existence level 2. Involved in oxygen transport from the lung to the various peripheral tissues. From Pongo pygmaeus (Bornean orangutan).
   2731..2786    +  polyA_signal   β-globin poly(A) signal: rabbit β-globin polyadenylation signal (Gil and Proudfoot, 1987)
   3171..3187    -  protein_bind   lac operator: The lac repressor binds to the lac operator to inhibit transcription in E. coli. This inhibition can be relieved by adding lactose or isopropyl-β-D-thiogalactopyranoside (IPTG). lac repressor encoded by lacI
   3195..3225    -  promoter       lac promoter: promoter for the E. coli lac operon
   3240..3261    -  protein_bind   CAP binding site: CAP binding activates transcription in the presence of cAMP. E. coli catabolite activator protein
   3274..3313    -  CDS            lacI (fragment): lac repressor; lacI; The lac repressor binds to the lac operator to inhibit transcription in E. coli. This inhibition can be relieved by adding lactose or isopropyl-β-D-thiogalactopyranoside (IPTG).
   3320..3342    +  promoter       SV40 promoter (fragment): SV40 enhancer and early promoter
   3366..3501    +  rep_origin     SV40 ori: SV40 origin of replication
   3521..3655    +  polyA_signal   SV40 poly(A) signal: SV40 polyadenylation signal
   3657..3711    -  CDS            lacI (fragment): lac repressor; lacI; The lac repressor binds to the lac operator to inhibit transcription in E. coli. This inhibition can be relieved by adding lactose or isopropyl-β-D-thiogalactopyranoside (IPTG).
   3894..4482    -  rep_origin     ori: high-copy-number ColE1/pMB1/pBR322/pUC origin of replication
   4653..5513    -  CDS            AmpR: β-lactamase; bla; confers resistance to ampicillin, carbenicillin, and related antibiotics
   5514..5618    -  promoter       AmpR promoter: bla
>Addgene plasmid #203554 | pCAG-GST-ATG13 (363-398) | addgene full sequence | sequence record 400878 | Addgene Partial NGS Result
GACATTGATTATTGACTAGTTATTAATAGTAATCAATTACGGGGTCATTAGTTCATAGCCCATATATGGA
GTTCCGCGTTACATAACTTACGGTAAATGGCCCGCCTGGCTGACCGCCCAACGACCCCCGCCCATTGACG
TCAATAATGACGTATGTTCCCATAGTAACGCCAATAGGGACTTTCCATTGACGTCAATGGGTGGAGTATT
TACGGTAAACTGCCCACTTGGCAGTACATCAAGTGTATCATATGCCAAGTACGCCCCCTATTGACGTCAA
TGACGGTAAATGGCCCGCCTGGCATTATGCCCAGTACATGACCTTATGGGACTTTCCTACTTGGCAGTAC
ATCTACGTATTAGTCATCGCTATTACCATGGTCGAGGTGAGCCCCACGTTCTGCTTCACTCTCCCCATCT
CCCCCCCCTCCCCACCCCCAATTTTGTATTTATTTATTTTTTAATTATTTTGTGCAGCGATGGGGGCGGG
GGGGGGGGGGGSGCGCGCCAGGCGGGGCGGGGCGGGGCGAGGGGCGGGGCGGGGCGAGGCGGAGAGGTGC
GGCGGCAGCCAATCAGAGCGGCGCGCTCCGAAAGTTTCCTTTTATGGCGAGGCGGCGGCGGCGGCGGCCC
TATAAAAAGCGAAGCGCGCGGCGGGCGGGAGTCGCTGCGCGCTGCCTTCGCCCCGTGCCCCGCTCCGCCG
CCGCCTCGCGCCGCCCGCCCCGGCTCTGACTGACCGCGTTACTCCCACAGGTGAGCGGGCGGGACGGCCC
TTCTCCTCCGGGCTGTAATTAGCGCTTGGTTTAATGACGGCTTGTTTCTTTTCTGTGGCTGCGTGAAAGC
CTTGAGGGGCTCCGGGAGGGCCCTTTGTGCGGGGGGAGCGGCTCGGGGGGTGCGTGCGTGTGTGTGTGCG
TGGGGAGCGCCGCGTGCGGCTCCGCGCTGCCCGGCGGCTGTGAGCGCTGCGGGCGCGGCGCGGGGCTTTG
TGCGCTCCGCAGTGTGCGCGAGGGGAGCGCGGCCGGGGGCGGTGCCCCGCGGTGCGGGGGGGGCTGCGAG
GGGAACAAAGGCTGCGTGCGGGGTGTGTGCGTGGGGGGGTGAGCAGGGGGTGTGGGCGCGTCGGTCGGGC
TGCAACCCCCCCTGCACCCCCCTCCCCGAGTTGCTGAGCACGGCCCGGCTTCGGGTGCGGGGCTCCGTAC
GGGGCGTGGCGCGGGGCTCGCCGTGCCGGGCGGGGGGTGGCGGCAGGTGGGGGTGCCGGGCGGGGCGGGG
CCGCCTCGGGCCGGGGAGGGCTCGGGGGAGGGGCGCGGCGGCCCCCGGAGCGCCGGCGGCTGTCGAGGCG
CGGCGAGCCGCAGCCATTGCCTTTTATGGTAATCGTGCGAGAGGGCGCAGGGACTTCCTTTGTCCCAAAT
CTGTGCGGAGCCGAAATCTGGGAGGCGCCGCCGCACCCCCTCTAGCGGGCGCGGGGCGAAGCGGTGCGGC
GCCGGCAGGAAGGAAATGGGCGGGGAGGGCCTTCGTGCGTCGCCGCGCCGCCGTCCCCTTCTCCCTCTCC
AGCCTCGGGGCTGTCCGCGGGGGGACGGCTGCCTTCGGGGGGGACGGGGCAGGGCGGGGTTCGGCTTCTG
GCGTGTGACCGGCGGCTCTAGAGCCTCTGCTAACCATGTTCATGCCTTCTTCTTTTTCCTACAGCTCCTG
GGCAACGTGCTGGTTATTGTGCTGTCTCATCATTTTGGCAAAGAATTCCTCGATCGACGGTATCGATAGC
CACCATGGCATCCCCTATACTAGGTTATTGGAAAATTAAGGGCCTTGTGCAACCCACTCGACTTCTTTTG
GAATATCTTGAAGAAAAATATGAAGAGCATTTGTATGAGCGCGATGAAGGTGATAAATGGCGAAACAAAA
AGTTTGAATTGGGTTTGGAGTTTCCCAATCTTCCTTATTATATTGATGGTGATGTTAAATTAACACAGTC
TATGGCCATCATACGTTATATAGCTGACAAGCACAACATGTTGGGTGGTTGTCCAAAAGAGCGTGCAGAG
ATTTCAATGCTTGAAGGAGCGGTTTTGGATATTAGATACGGTGTTTCGAGAATTGCATATAGTAAAGACT
TTGAAACTCTCAAAGTTGATTTTCTTAGCAAGCTACCTGAAATGCTGAAAATGTTCGAAGATCGTTTATG
TCATAAAACATATTTAAATGGTGATCATGTAACCCATCCTGACTTCATGTTGTATGACGCTCTTGATGTT
GTTTTATACATGGACCCAATGTGCCTGGATGCGTTCCCAAAATTAGTTTGTTTTAAAAAACGTATTGAAG
CTATCCCACAAATTGATAAGTACTTGAAATCCAGCAAGTATATAGCATGGCCTTTGCAGGGCTGGCAAGC
CACGTTTGGTGGTGGCGACCATCCTCCAAAATCGGATGATTACGATATCCCAACGACCGAAAACCTGTAT
TTTCAGGGTGGTACCCACGATGTCCTGGAAACCATCTTCGTGAGAAAAGTCGGCGCTTTTGTGAACAAGC
CCATTAATCAGGTCACACTCACCTCTCTGGACATCCCTTTCGCTATGTTTGCATGACTCGAGGAATTCAC
TCCTCAGGTGCAGGCTGCCTATCAGAAGGTGGTGGCTGGTGTGGCCAATGCCCTGGCTCACAAATACCAC
TGAGATCTTTTTCCCTCTGCCAAAAATTATGGGGACATCATGAAGCCCCTTGAGCATCTGACTTCTGGCT
AATAAAGGAAATTTATTTTCATTGCAATAGTGTGTTGGAATTTTTTGTGTCTCTCACTCGGAAGGACATA
TGGGAGGGCAAATCATTTAAAACATCAGAATGAGTATTTGGTTTAGAGTTTGGCAACATATGCCCATATG
CTGGCTGCCATGAACAAAGGTTGGCTATAAAGAGGTCATCAGTATATGAAACAGCCCCCTGCTGTCCATT
CCTTATTCCATAGAAAAGCCTTGACTTGAGGTTAGATTTTTTTTATATTTTGTTTTGTGTTATTTTTTTC
TTTAACATCCCTAAAATTTTCCTTACATGTTTTACTAGCCAGATTTTTCCTCCTCTCCTGACTACTCCCA
GTCATAGCTGTCCCTCTTCTCTTATGGAGATCCCTCGACCTGCAGCCCAAGCTTGGCGTAATCATGGTCA
TAGCTGTTTCCTGTGTGAAATTGTTATCCGCTCACAATTCCACACAACATACGAGCCGGAAGCATAAAGT
GTAAAGCCTGGGGTGCCTAATGAGTGAGCTAACTCACATTAATTGCGTTGCGCTCACTGCCCGCTTTCCA
GTCGGGAAACCTGTCGTGCCAGCGGATCCGCATCTCAATTAGTCAGCAACCATAGTCCCGCCCCTAACTC
CGCCCATCCCGCCCCTAACTCCGCCCAGTTCCGCCCATTCTCCGCCCCATGGCTGACTAATTTTTTTTAT
TTATGCAGAGGCCGAGGCCGCCTCGGCCTCTGAGCTATTCCAGAAGTAGTGAGGAGGCTTTTTTGGAGGC
CTAGGCTTTTGCAAAAAGCTAACTTGTTTATTGCAGCTTATAATGGTTACAAATAAAGCAATAGCATCAC
AAATTTCACAAATAAAGCATTTTTTTCACTGCATTCTAGTTGTGGTTTGTCCAAACTCATCAATGTATCT
TATCATGTCTGGATCCGCTGCATTAATGAATCGGCCAACGCGCGGGGAGAGGCGGTTTGCGTATTGGGCG
CTCTTCCGCTTCCTCGCTCACTGACTCGCTGCGCTCGGTCGTTCGGCTGCGGCGAGCGGTATCAGCTCAC
TCAAAGGCGGTAATACGGTTATCCACAGAATCAGGGGATAACGCAGGAAAGAACATGTGAGCAAAAGGCC
AGCAAAAGGCCAGGAACCGTAAAAAGGCCGCGTTGCTGGCGTTTTTCCATAGGCTCCGCCCCCCTGACGA
GCATCACAAAAATCGACGCTCAAGTCAGAGGTGGCGAAACCCGACAGGACTATAAAGATACCAGGCGTTT
CCCCCTGGAAGCTCCCTCGTGCGCTCTCCTGTTCCGACCCTGCCGCTTACCGGATACCTGTCCGCCTTTC
TCCCTTCGGGAAGCGTGGCGCTTTCTCATAGCTCACGCTGTAGGTATCTCAGTTCGGTGTAGGTCGTTCG
CTCCAAGCTGGGCTGTGTGCACGAACCCCCCGTTCAGCCCGACCGCTGCGCCTTATCCGGTAACTATCGT
CTTGAGTCCAACCCGGTAAGACACGACTTATCGCCACTGGCAGCAGCCACTGGTAACAGGATTAGCAGAG
CGAGGTATGTAGGCGGTGCTACAGAGTTCTTGAAGTGGTGGCCTAACTACGGCTACACTAGAAGAACAGT
ATTTGGTATCTGCGCTCTGCTGAAGCCAGTTACCTTCGGAAAAAGAGTTGGTAGCTCTTGATCCGGCAAA
CAAACCACCGCTGGTAGCGGTGGTTTTTTTGTTTGCAAGCAGCAGATTACGCGCAGAAAAAAAGGATCTC
AAGAAGATCCTTTGATCTTTTCTACGGGGTCTGACGCTCAGTGGAACGAAAACTCACGTTAAGGGATTTT
GGTCATGAGATTATCAAAAAGGATCTTCACCTAGATCCTTTTAAATTAAAAATGAAGTTTTAAATCAATC
TAAAGTATATATGAGTAAACTTGGTCTGACAGTTACCAATGCTTAATCAGTGAGGCACCTATCTCAGCGA
TCTGTCTATTTCGTTCATCCATAGTTGCCTGACTCCCCGTCGTGTAGATAACTACGATACGGGAGGGCTT
ACCATCTGGCCCCAGTGCTGCAATGATACCGCGAGACCCACGCTCACCGGCTCCAGATTTATCAGCAATA
AACCAGCCAGCCGGAAGGGCCGAGCGCAGAAGTGGTCCTGCAACTTTATCCGCCTCCATCCAGTCTATTA
ATTGTTGCCGGGAAGCTAGAGTAAGTAGTTCGCCAGTTAATAGTTTGCGCAACGTTGTTGCCATTGCTAC
AGGCATCGTGGTGTCACGCTCGTCGTTTGGTATGGCTTCATTCAGCTCCGGTTCCCAACGATCAAGGCGA
GTTACATGATCCCCCATGTTGTGCAAAAAAGCGGTTAGCTCCTTCGGTCCTCCGATCGTTGTCAGAAGTA
AGTTGGCCGCAGTGTTATCACTCATGGTTATGGCAGCACTGCATAATTCTCTTACTGTCATGCCATCCGT
AAGATGCTTTTCTGTGACTGGTGAGTACTCAACCAAGTCATTCTGAGAATAGTGTATGCGGCGACCGAGT
TGCTCTTGCCCGGCGTCAATACGGGATAATACCGCGCCACATAGCAGAACTTTAAAAGTGCTCATCATTG
GAAAACGTTCTTCGGGGCGAAAACTCTCAAGGATCTTACCGCTGTTGAGATCCAGTTCGATGTAACCCAC
TCGTGCACCCAACTGATCTTCAGCATCTTTTACTTTCACCAGCGTTTCTGGGTGAGCAAAAACAGGAAGG
CAAAATGCCGCAAAAAAGGGAATAAGGGCGACACGGAAATGTTGAATACTCATACTCTTCCTTTTTCAAT
ATTATTGAAGCATTTATCAGGGTTATTGTCTCATGAGCGGATACATATTTGAATGTATTTAGAAAAATAA
ACAAATAGGGGTTCCGCGCACATTTCCCCGAAAAGTGCCACCTGGGTC
