>Addgene plasmid #203554 | pCAG-GST-ATG13 (363-398) | depositor partial sequence | sequence record 394696 | GST-TEVsite (ClaI/KpnI)
ATGGCATCCCCTATACTAGGTTATTGGAAAATTAAGGGCCTTGTGCAACCCACTCGACTTCTTTTGGAAT
ATCTTGAAGAAAAATATGAAGAGCATTTGTATGAGCGCGATGAAGGTGATAAATGGCGAAACAAAAAGTT
TGAATTGGGTTTGGAGTTTCCCAATCTTCCTTATTATATTGATGGTGATGTTAAATTAACACAGTCTATG
GCCATCATACGTTATATAGCTGACAAGCACAACATGTTGGGTGGTTGTCCAAAAGAGCGTGCAGAGATTT
CAATGCTTGAAGGAGCGGTTTTGGATATTAGATACGGTGTTTCGAGAATTGCATATAGTAAAGACTTTGA
AACTCTCAAAGTTGATTTTCTTAGCAAGCTACCTGAAATGCTGAAAATGTTCGAAGATCGTTTATGTCAT
AAAACATATTTAAATGGTGATCATGTAACCCATCCTGACTTCATGTTGTATGACGCTCTTGATGTTGTTT
TATACATGGACCCAATGTGCCTGGATGCGTTCCCAAAATTAGTTTGTTTTAAAAAACGTATTGAAGCTAT
CCCACAAATTGATAAGTACTTGAAATCCAGCAAGTATATAGCATGGCCTTTGCAGGGCTGGCAAGCCACG
TTTGGTGGTGGCGACCATCCTCCAAAATCGGATGATTACGATATCCCAACGACCGAAAACCTGTATTTTC
AGGGT
