>Addgene plasmid #203554 | pCAG-GST-ATG13 (363-398) | depositor partial sequence | sequence record 394697 | ATG13 (363-398) (kpnI/xhoI)
CACGATGTCCTGGAAACCATCTTCGTGAGAAAAGTCGGCGCTTTTGTGAACAAGCCCATTAATCAGGTCA
CACTCACCTCTCTGGACATCCCTTTCGCTATGTTTGCATGA
